Addgene plasmid #44382: pACYC-PLlambda-alkS(WT)
Depositing lab: Hal Alper. Depositing organization: University of Texas at Austin. Publication: Evolution of an alkane-inducible biosensor for increased responsiveness to short-chain alkanes. Reed B, Blazeck J, Alper H. J Biotechnol. 2012 Apr 15;158(3):75-9. doi: 10.1016/j.jbiotec.2012.01.028. Epub 2012 Feb 2. PubMed 22326628.
Backbone
  Vector backbone: pACYC
  Backbone size w/o insert (bp): 3997
  Total vector size (bp): 6646
  Vector type: Bacterial Expression, Synthetic Biology
Growth in bacteria
  Bacterial resistance: Chloramphenicol, 25 μg/mL
  Growth temperature: 37°C
  Growth strain: DH5alpha
  Copy number: Unknown
Gene/Insert
  Gene/Insert name: AlkS(WT)
  Species: Pseudomonas putida
  Insert size (bp): 2649
  Promoter: PLlambda
  Cloning method: Restriction Enzyme; 5′ cloning site KpnI (not destroyed); 3′ cloning site BamHI (not destroyed)
  Sequencing primers: 5′ p15A-F (see manuscript for additional); 3′ pBRrevBam
Terms and licenses: Academic/Nonprofit Terms; Industry Terms
How to cite: pACYC-PLlambda-alkS(WT) was a gift from Hal Alper (Addgene plasmid # 44382 ; http://n2t.net/addgene:44382 ; RRID:Addgene_44382)
