[The description below was written by a language model from this plasmid's Addgene catalogue record and pLannotate feature annotations shown in this document.]
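Description:
pACYC-PLlambda-alkS(WT) is a 6,646 bp bacterial expression plasmid built on a pACYC backbone for synthetic biology work in E. coli. It replicates from the p15A origin, a medium-copy origin compatible with ColE1-type plasmids, so it can be maintained alongside a second plasmid in the same cell. Selection is by chloramphenicol, through a chloramphenicol acetyltransferase gene driven by its native cat promoter. The annotation also picks up several remnants typical of this backbone family: an IS1 fragment, a short RSF-type origin match, a resD fragment, and multiple tetracycline efflux gene fragments. The tetracycline resistance gene is interrupted by the insert, which was cloned between retained KpnI and BamHI sites, so it should not be regarded as a functional marker.

The payload is the wild-type alkS gene (about 2.65 kb), listed as originating from Pseudomonas putida and matched by the annotation to the Pseudomonas oleovorans AlkS protein. AlkS is a transcriptional regulator that activates the alkBFGHJKL alkane-degradation operon in the presence of alkanes. The catalogue gives its promoter as PLlambda. The feature table does not label a lambda PL promoter as such, but shows a tet operator and a short operator-containing promoter match just upstream of the coding sequence. This may indicate a tetO-bearing PL derivative, though the record does not say so explicitly. No epitope tags or reporter genes are annotated.

According to the associated publication, the plasmid belongs to work on evolving an alkane-inducible biosensor for improved response to short-chain alkanes. This construct supplies the unmutated regulator, presumably as the wild-type reference for evolved AlkS variants and for use with a separate, compatible reporter plasmid, which is not described in this record.
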