Features (pLannotate 1.2.2; 12 found; start..end, strand, type, name):
    220..322     -  promoter       cat promoter: promoter of the E. coli cat gene encoding chloramphenicol acetyltransferase
    443..586     +  mobile_element IS1 (fragment): prokaryotic transposable element IS1
    705..760     -  rep_origin     RSF ori (fragment): Plasmids containing the RSF 1030 origin of replication can be propagated in E. coli cells that contain additional plasmids with compatible origins.
    848..1393    -  rep_origin     p15A ori: Plasmids containing the medium-copy-number p15A origin of replication can be propagated in E. coli cells that contain a second plasmid with the ColE1 origin.
   1519..1537    +  protein_bind   tet operator: tetO; bacterial operator O2 for the tetR and tetA genes tetracycline repressor TetR
   1543..1559    +  promoter       H1-2O2 promoter (fragment): doxycycline-inducible variant of the human H1 RNA promoter (Henriksen et al., 2007)
   1622..4267    +  CDS            alkS: ALKS_PSEOL - Experimental evidence at transcript level: Swiss-Prot protein existence level 2. This protein activates the expression of alkBFGHJKL operon in the presence of alkanes. From Pseudomonas oleovorans.
   4271..5172    +  CDS            TcR (fragment): tetracycline efflux protein; tet; confers resistance to tetracycline
   5676..5769    +  CDS            TcR (fragment): tetracycline efflux protein; tet; confers resistance to tetracycline
   5766..5823    -  CDS            TcR (fragment): tetracycline efflux protein; tet; confers resistance to tetracycline
   5813..5908    +  CDS            resD (fragment): REDF_ECOLI - Also known as D. Protein inferred from homology: Swiss-Prot protein existence level 3. Acts as a repressor of transcription and as a site-specific resolvase that cleaves at the RfsF site. From Escherichia coli (strain K12).
   6206..219     -  CDS            CmR (across the origin): chloramphenicol acetyltransferase; cat; confers resistance to chloramphenicol
>Addgene plasmid #44382 | pACYC-PLlambda-alkS(WT) | depositor full sequence | sequence record 60471 | pACYC-PLlambda-alkS(WT) sequence 6646 bps
GAATTCCGGATGAGCATTCATCAGGCGGGCAAGAATGTGAATAAAGGCCGGATAAAACTTGTGCTTATTT
TTCTTTACGGTCTTTAAAAAGGCCGTAATATCCAGCTGAACGGTCTGGTTATAGGTACATTGAGCAACTG
ACTGAAATGCCTCAAAATGTTCTTTACGATGCCATTGGGATATATCAACGGTGGTATATCCAGTGATTTT
TTTCTCCATTTTAGCTTCCTTAGCTCCTGAAAATCTCGATAACTCAAAAAATACGCCCGGTAGTGATCTT
ATTTCATTATGGTGAAAGTTGGAACCTCTTACGTGCCGATCAACGTCTCATTTTCGCCAAAAGTTGGCCC
AGGGCTTCCCGGTATCAACAGGGACACCAGGATTTATTTATTCTGCGAAGTGATCTTCCGTCACAGGTAT
TTATTCGGCGCAAAGTGCGTCGGGTGATGCTGCCAACTTACTGATTTAGTGTATGATGGTGTTTTTGAGG
TGCTCCAGTGGCTTCTGTTTCTATCAGCTGTCCCTCCTGTTCAGCTACTGACGGGGTGGTGCGTAACGGC
AAAAGCACCGCCGGACATCAGCGCTAGCGGAGTGTATACTGGCTTACTATGTTGGCACTGATGAGGGTGT
CAGTGAAGTGCTTCATGTGGCAGGAGAAAAAAGGCTGCACCGGTGCGTCAGCAGAATATGTGATACAGGA
TATATTCCGCTTCCTCGCTCACTGACTCGCTACGCTCGGTCGTTCGACTGCGGCGAGCGGAAATGGCTTA
CGAACGGGGCGGAGATTTCCTGGAAGATGCCAGGAAGATACTTAACAGGGAAGTGAGAGGGCCGCGGCAA
AGCCGTTTTTCCATAGGCTCCGCCCCCCTGACAAGCATCACGAAATCTGACGCTCAAATCAGTGGTGGCG
AAACCCGACAGGACTATAAAGATACCAGGCGTTTCCCCCTGGCGGCTCCCTCGTGCGCTCTCCTGTTCCT
GCCTTTCGGTTTACCGGTGTCATTCCGCTGTTATGGCCGCGTTTGTCTCATTCCACGCCTGACACTCAGT
TCCGGGTAGGCAGTTCGCTCCAAGCTGGACTGTATGCACGAACCCCCCGTTCAGTCCGACCGCTGCGCCT
TATCCGGTAACTATCGTCTTGAGTCCAACCCGGAAAGACATGCAAAAGCACCACTGGCAGCAGCCACTGG
TAATTGATTTAGAGGAGTTAGTCTTGAAGTCATGCGCCGGTTAAGGCTAAACTGAAAGGACAAGTTTTGG
TGACTGCGCTCCTCCAAGCCAGTTACCTCGGTTCAAAGAGTTGGTAGCTCAGAGAACCTTCGAAAAACCG
CCCTGCAAGGCGGTTTTTTCGTTTTCAGAGCAAGAGATTACGCGCAGACCAAAACGATCTCAAGAAGATC
ATCTTATTAATCAGATAAAATATTTCTAGACAATTCCGACGTCTAAGAAACCATTATTATCATGACATTA
ACCTATAAAGATAGGCGTATCACGAGGCCCTTTCGTCTTCACCTCGAGTCCCTATCAGTGATAGAGATTG
ACATCCCTATCAGTGATAGGGATACTGAGCACATCAGCAGGACGCACTGACCGAATTCATTAAAGAGGAG
AAAGGTACCGCATGAAAATAATAATAAATAATGATTTCCCGGTCGCTAAGGTCGGAGCGGATCAAATTAC
GACTCTAGTAAGTGCCAAAGTTCATAGTTGCATATATCGGCCAAGATTGAGTATCGCGGATGGAGCCGCT
CCCAGAGTATGCCTTTACAGAGCCCCACCTGGATATGGGAAAACCGTTGCTCTTGCGTTCGAGTGGCTAC
GCCACAGAACAGCCGGACGTCCTGCAGTGTGGCTTTCTTTAAGAGCCAGTTCTTACAGTGAATTTGATAT
CTGCGCAGAGATTATTGAGCAGCTTGAAACTTTCGAAATGGTAAAATTCAGCCGTGTGAGAGAGGGTGTG
AGCAAGCCTGCGCTCTTGCGAGACCTTGCATCTAGTCTTTGGCAGAGCACCTCGAATAACGAGATAGAAA
CGCTAGTTTGTTTGGATAATATTAATCATGACTTAGACTTGCCGTTGTTGCACGCACTTATGGAGTTTAT
GTTAAATACACCAAAAAATATCAGGTTTGCAGTTGCAGGCAATACAATAAAAGGGTTCTCGCAGCTTAAA
CTTGCAGGCGCTATGCGGGAGTACACCGAGAAAGACTTGGCCTTTAGCGCAGAAGAGGCGGTGGCGTTAG
CGGAGGCAGAGTCTGTTCTTGGAGTTCCTGAAGAACAGATAGAGACCTTGGTGCAAGAAGTTGAGGGGTG
GCCTGCTCTTGTAGTTTTTTTGTTAAAGCGTGAGTTGCCGGCCAAGCATATTTCAGCAGTAGTTGAAGTA
GACAATTACTTTAGGGATGAAATATTTGAGGCGATTCCCGAGCGCTATCGTGTTTTTCTTGCAAATTCTT
CATTGCTCGATTTCGTGACGCCTGATCAATACAATTATGTATTCAAATGCGTCAATGGGGTCTCATGTAT
TAAGTATTTAAGCACTAATTACATGTTGCTTCGCCATGTGAGCGGTGAGCCAGCGCAGTTTACACTGCAT
CCAGTACTGCGTAATTTTCTACGAGAAATTACTTGGACTGAAAATCCTGCTAAAAGATCCTACCTGCTTA
AGCGTGCAGCTTTCTGGCATTGGCGTAGAGGTGAATACCAGTATGCAATACGAATATCCCTACGGGCGAA
TGACTGTCGCTGGGCAGTCAGCATGTCTGAGAGAATAATTTTAGATTTGTCATTTCGTCAGGGCGAAATA
GATGCGCTGAGACAGTGGCTGTTAGAGCTGCCGAAGCAGGCCTGGCACAAAAAACCCATAGTGCTTATTA
GTTACGCGTGGGTATTGTATTTCAGTCAGCAAGGCGCGCGAGCAGAGAAGTTAATTAAAGACCTATCTTC
ACAATCCGATAAAAAAAATAAATGGCAAGAAAAGGAATGGCTGCAGCTTGTGCTTGCAATAGGTAAAGCA
ACGAAAGATGAAATGCTTTCGAGTGAGGAGCTCTGTAATAAGTGGATTAGTTTATTTGGGGATTCAAACG
CAGTTGGAAAAGGGGCCGCGCTAACCTGTTTGGCTTTTATTTTTGCCAGTGAGTATAGATTTGCAGAGTT
GGAGAAGGTGCTGGCTCAGGCCCAAGCCGTGAATAAATTTGCAAAACAAAATTTTGCTTTTGGTTGGCTG
TATGTCGCGAGGTTTCAACAAGCCCTAGCAAGCGGAAAAATGGGCTGGGCGAGGCAGATTATAACTCAAG
CACGCACAGACAGTCGCGCGCAGATGATGGAATCCGAGTTTACTTCGAAAATGTTTGACGCTCTAGAGCT
TGAGTTACATTATGAATTGCGCTGCTTGGACACCTCAGAAGAAAAGCTCTCCAAAATTTTAGAGTTCATT
TCCAATCACGGGGTGACAGACGTGTTTTTTTCCGTATGCCGTGCTGTGTCAGCTTGGCGGCTTGGAAGGA
GTGACCTAAATGGCTCCATTGAGATATTGGAGTGGGCGAAGGCGCATGCGGTTGAAAAAAATCTACCAAG
ATTGGAAGTTATGAGCCAAATTGAGATCTATCAGCGCTTAGTCTGTCAAGGCATAACGGGCATAAATAAT
TTAAAAACTCTTGAAGATCATAAGATTTTCTCCGGACAGCACTCAGCCCCCCTAAAAGCACGCCTGCTGC
TTGTTCAATCACTAGTGCTTTCCCGAGATCGGAACTTTCATAGTGCCGCGCACAGAGCGTTATTGGCTAT
TCAGCAAGCCCGTAAAATTAACGCGGGCCAGCTGGAAGTCCGTGGATTATTGTGTTTGGCCGGAGCGCAG
GCAGGTGCCGGTGATTTAAAAAAGGCTCAGCTTAACATTGTTTATGCAGTGGAGATAGCAAAACAGCTTC
AATGCTTTCAAACAGTTCTTGATGAAGTATGTTTAATTGAGCGAATAATACCGGCTTCATGTGAAGCCTT
CACAGCAGTTAATTTAGATCAAGCGATTGGGGCTTTTAGTCTTCCGCGAATAGTTGAGATTGGAAAGTCC
GCAGAGAATAAAGCTGACGCTTTATTGACACGGAAGCAGATTGCTGTCTTGAGGCTTGTAAAAGAGGGGT
GCTCAAACAAACAAATAGCAACAAATATGCATGTCACCGAAGATGCTATAAAGTGGCATATGAGGAAAAT
ATTTGCCACCTTGAATGTAGTGAATCGCACGCAAGCAACAATTGAAGCTGAGCGTCAAGGAATTATCTAA
GGATCCTCTACGCCGGACGCATCGTGGCCGGCATCACCGGCGCCACAGGTGCGGTTGCTGGCGCCTATAT
CGCCGACATCACCGATGGGGAAGATCGGGCTCGCCACTTCGGGCTCATGAGCGCTTGTTTCGGCGTGGGT
ATGGTGGCAGGCCCCGTGGCCGGGGGACTGTTGGGCGCCATCTCCTTGCATGCACCATTCCTTGCGGCGG
CGGTGCTCAACGGCCTCAACCTACTACTGGGCTGCTTCCTAATGCAGGAGTCGCATAAGGGAGAGCGTCG
ACCGATGCCCTTGAGAGCCTTCAACCCAGTCAGCTCCTTCCGGTGGGCGCGGGGCATGACTATCGTCGCC
GCACTTATGACTGTCTTCTTTATCATGCAACTCGTAGGACAGGTGCCGGCAGCGCTCTGGGTCATTTTCG
GCGAGGACCGCTTTCGCTGGAGCGCGACGATGATCGGCCTGTCGCTTGCGGTATTCGGAATCTTGCACGC
CCTCGCTCAAGCCTTCGTCACTGGTCCCGCCACCAAACGTTTCGGCGAGAAGCAGGCCATTATCGCCGGC
ATGGCGGCCGACGCGCTGGGCTACGTCTTGCTGGCGTTCGCGACGCGAGGCTGGATGGCCTTCCCCATTA
TGATTCTTCTCGCTTCCGGCGGCATCGGGATGCCCGCGTTGCAGGCCATGCTGTCCAGGCAGGTAGATGA
CGACCATCAGGGACAGCTTCAAGGATCGCTCGCGGCTCTTACCAGCCTAACTTCGATCACTGGACCGCTG
ATCGTCACGGCGATTTATGCCGCCTCGGCGAGCACATGGAACGGGTTGGCATGGATTGTAGGCGCCGCCC
TATACCTTGTCTGCCTCCCCGCGTTGCGTCGCGGTGCATGGAGCCGGGCCACCTCGACCTGAATGGAAGC
CGGCGGCACCTCGCTAACGGATTCACCACTCCAAGAATTGGAGCCAATCAATTCTTGCGGAGAACTGTGA
ATGCGCAAACCAACCCTTGGCAGAACATATCCATCGCGTCCGCCATCTCCAGCAGCCGCACGCGGCGCAT
CTCGGGCAGCGTTGGGTCCTGGCCACGGGTGCGCATGATCGTGCTCCTGTCGTTGAGGACCCGGCTAGGC
TGGCGGGGTTGCCTTACTGGTTAGCAGAATGAATCACCGATACGCGAGCGAACGTGAAGCGACTGCTGCT
GCAAAACGTCTGCGACCTGAGCAACAACATGAATGGTCTTCGGTTTCCGTGTTTCGTAAAGTCTGGAAAC
GCGGAAGTCCCCTACGTGCTGCTGAAGTTGCCCGCAACAGAGAGTGGAACCAACCGGTGATACCACGATA
CTATGACTGAGAGTCAACGCCATGAGCGGCCTCATTTCTTATTCTGAGTTACAACAGTCCGCACCGCTGT
CCGGTAGCTCCTTCCGGTGGGCGCGGGGCATGACTATCGTCGCCGCACTTATGACTGTCTTCTTTATCAT
GCAACTCGTAGGACAGGTGCCGGCAGCGCCCAACAGTCCCCCGGCCACGGGGCCTGCCACCATACCCACG
CCGAAACAAGCGCCCTGCACCATTATGTTCCGGATCTGCATCGCAGGATGCTGCTGGCTACCCTGTGGAA
CACCTACATCTGTATTAACGAAGCGCTAACCGTTTTTATCAGGCTCTGGGAGGCAGAATAAATGATCATA
TCGTCAATTATTACCTCCACGGGGAGAGCCTGAGCAAACTGGCCTCAGGCATTTGAGAAGCACACGGTCA
CACTGCTTCCGGTAGTCAATAAACCGGTAAACCAGCAATAGACATAAGCGGCTATTTAACGACCCTGCCC
TGAACCGACGACCGGGTCGAATTTGCTTTCGAATTTCTGCCATTCATCCGCTTATTATCACTTATTCAGG
CGTAGCACCAGGCGTTTAAGGGCACCAATAACTGCCTTAAAAAAATTACGCCCCGCCCTGCCACTCATCG
CAGTACTGTTGTAATTCATTAAGCATTCTGCCGACATGGAAGCCATCACAGACGGCATGATGAACCTGAA
TCGCCAGCGGCATCAGCACCTTGTCGCCTTGCGTATAATATTTGCCCATGGTGAAAACGGGGGCGAAGAA
GTTGTCCATATTGGCCACGTTTAAATCAAAACTGGTGAAACTCACCCAGGGATTGGCTGAGACGAAAAAC
ATATTCTCAATAAACCCTTTAGGGAAATAGGCCAGGTTTTCACCGTAACACGCCACATCTTGCGAATATA
TGTGTAGAAACTGCCGGAAATCGTCGTGGTATTCACTCCAGAGCGATGAAAACGTTTCAGTTTGCTCATG
GAAAACGGTGTAACAAGGGTGAACACTATCCCATATCACCAGCTCACCGTCTTTCATTGCCATACG
