>Addgene plasmid #44382 | pACYC-PLlambda-alkS(WT) | addgene partial sequence | sequence record 62673 | p15A-F 5'-gattacgcgcagaccaaaac-3'
ATATTTCTAGACAATTCCGACGTCTAAGAAACCATTATTATCATGACATTAACCTATAAAGATAGGCGTA
TCACGAGGCCCTTTCGTCTTCACCTCGAGTCCCTATCAGTGATAGAGATTGACATCCCTATCAGTGATAG
GGATACTGAGCACATCAGCAGGACGCACTGACCGAATTCATTAAAGAGGAGAAAGGTACCGCATGAAAAT
AATAATAAATAATGATTTCCCGGTCGCTAAGGTCGGAGCGGATCAAATTACGACTCTAGTAAGTGCCAAA
GTTCATAGTTGCATATATCGGCCAAGATTGAGTATCGCGGATGGAGCCGCTCCCAGAGTATGCCTTTACA
GAGCCCCACCTGGATATGGGAAAACCGTTGCTCTTGCGTTCGAGTGGCTACGCCACAGAACAGCCGGACG
TCCTGCAGTGTGGCTTTCTTTAAGAGCCAGTTCTTACAGTGAATTTGATATCTGCGCAGAGATTATTGAG
CAGCTTGAAACTTTCGAAATGGTAAAATTCAGCCGTGTGAGAGAGGGTGTGAGCAAGCCTGCGCTCTTGC
GAGACCTTGCATCTAGTCTTTGGCAGAGCACCTCGAATAACGAGATAGAAACGCTAGTTTGTTTGGATAA
TATTAATCATGACTTAGACTTGCCGTTGTTGCACGCACTTATGGAGTTTATGTTAAATACACCAAAAAAT
ATCAGGTTTGCAGTTGCAGGCAATACAATAAAAGGGTTCTCGCAGCTTAAACTTGCAGGCGCTATGCGGG
AGTACACCGAGA
