>Addgene plasmid #44382 | pACYC-PLlambda-alkS(WT) | addgene partial sequence | sequence record 62691 | pBRrevBam 5'-GGTGATGTCGGCGATATAGG-3'
CCACGATGCGTCCGGCGTAGAGGATCCTTAGATAATTCCTTGACGCTCAGCTTCAATTGTTGCTTGCGTG
CGATTCACTACATTCAAGGTGGCAAATATTTTCCTCATATGCCACTTTATAGCATCTTCGGTGACATGCA
TATTTGTTGCTATTTGTTTGTTTGAGCACCCCTCTTTTACAAGCCTCAAGACAGCAATCTGCTTCCGTGT
CAATAAAGCGTCAGCTTTATTCTCTGCGGACTTTCCAATCTCAACTATTCGCGGAAGACTAAAAGCCCCA
ATCGCTTGATCTAAATTAACTGCTGTGAAGGCTTCACATGAAGCCGGTATTATTCGCTCAATTAAACATA
CTTCATCAAGAACTGTTTGAAAGCATTGAAGCTGTTTTGCTATCTCCACTGCATAAACAATGTTAAGCTG
AGCCTTTTTTAAATCACCGGCACCTGCCTGCGCTCCGGCCAAACACAATAATCCACGGACTTCCAGCTGG
CCCGCGTTAATTTTACGGGCTTGCTGAATAGCCAATAACGCTCTGTGCGCGGCACTATGAAAGTTCCGAT
CTCGGGAAAGCACTAGTGATTGAACAAGCAGCAGGCGTGCTTTTAGGGGGGCTGAGTGCTGTCCGGAGAA
AATCTTATGATCTTCAAGAGTTTTTAAATTATTTATGCCCGTTATGCCTTGACAGACTAAGCGCTGATAG
ATCTCAATTTGGCTCATAA
