>Addgene plasmid #44382 | pACYC-PLlambda-alkS(WT) | addgene partial sequence | sequence record 62756 | pspAlkS-F1 5'-tagacttgccgttgttgcac-3'
CTGCTCTTGTAGTTTTTTTGTTAAAGCGTGAGTTGCCGGCCAAGCATATTTCAGCAGTAGTTGAAGTAGA
CAATTACTTTAGGGATGAAATATTTGAGGCGATTCCCGAGCGCTATCGTGTTTTTCTTGCAAATTCTTCA
TTGCTCGATTTCGTGACGCCTGATCAATACAATTATGTATTCAAATGCGTCAATGGGGTCTCATGTATTA
AGTATTTAAGCACTAATTACATGTTGCTTCGCCATGTGAGCGGTGAGCCAGCGCAGTTTACACTGCATCC
AGTACTGCGTAATTTTCTACGAGAAATTACTTGGACTGAAAATCCTGCTAAAAGATCCTACCTGCTTAAG
CGTGCAGCTTTCTGGCATTGGCGTAGAGGTGAATACCAGTATGCAATACGAATATCCCTACGGGCGAATG
ACTGTCGCTGGGCAGTCAGCATGTCTGAGAGAATAATTTTAGATTTGTCATTTCGTCAGGGCGAAATAGA
TGCGCTGAGACAGTGGCTGTTAGAGCTGCCGAAGCAGGCCTGGCACAAAAAACCCATA
