>Addgene plasmid #44382 | pACYC-PLlambda-alkS(WT) | addgene partial sequence | sequence record 67651 | pspAlkS-R1  5'-cccgttatgccttgacagac-3'
ATCTTGGTAGATTTTTTTCAACCGCATGCGCCTTCGCCCACTCCAATATCTCAATGGAGCCATTTAGGTC
ACTCCTTCCAAGCCGCCAAGCTGACACAGCACGGCATACGGAAAAAAACACGTCTGTCACCCCGTGATTG
GAAATGAACTCTAAAATTTTGGAGAGCTTTTCTTCTGAGGTGTCCAAGCAGCGCAATTCATAATGTAACT
CAAGCTCTAGAGCGTCAAACATTTTCGAAGTAAACTCGGATTCCATCATCTGCGCGCGACTGTCTGTGCG
TGCTTGAGTTATAATCTGCCTCGCCCAGCCCATTTTTCCGCTTGCTAGGGCTTGTTGAAACCTCGCGACA
TACAGCCAACCAAAAGCAAAATTTTGTTTTGCAAATTTATTCACGGCTTGGGCCTGAGCCAGCACCTTCT
CCAACTCTGCAAATCTATACTCACTGGCAAAAATAAAAGCCAAACAGGTTAGCGCGGCCCCTTTTCCAAC
TGCGTTTGAATCCCCAAATAAACTAATCCACTTATTACAGAGCTCCTCACTCGAAAGCATTTCATCTTTC
GTTGCTTTACCTATTGCAAGCACAAGCTGCAGCCATTCCTTTTCTTGCCATTTATTTTTTTTATCGGATT
GTGAAGATAGGTCTTTAATTAACTTCTCTGCTCGCGCGCCTTGCTGACTGAAATACAATACCCACGCGTA
ACTAATAAGCACTATGGGTTTTTTGTGCCAGGCCTGCTTCGGCAGCTCTAACAGCCACTGTCTCAGCGCA
TCTATTTCGCCCTGACGAAATGACAAATCTAAAATTATTCTCTCAGACATGCTGACTGCCCAGCGACAGT
CATTCGCCCG
